Addgene plasmid #62150: pMuLE ENTR SV40 mCherry L3-L2
Purpose: MuLE (Multiple Lentiviral Expression) Entry vector containing a SV40 promoter and mCherry module. Compatible with MultiSite Gateway cloning
Depositing lab: Ian Frew. Depositing organization: University of Zurich. Publication: A versatile modular vector system for rapid combinatorial mammalian genetics. Albers J, Danzer C, Rechsteiner M, Lehmann H, Brandt LP, Hejhal T, Catalano A, Busenhart P, Goncalves AF, Brandt S, Bode PK, Bode-Lesniewska B, Wild PJ, Frew IJ. J Clin Invest. 2015 Mar 9. pii: 79743. doi: 10.1172/JCI79743. PubMed 25751063.
Backbone
  Vector backbone: N/A
  Vector type: Mammalian Expression ; MuLE Gateway Entry Vector
Growth in bacteria
  Bacterial resistance: Kanamycin, 50 μg/mL
  Growth temperature: 37°C
  Growth strain: DH5alpha
  Copy number: High Copy
Gene/Insert
  Gene/Insert name: mCherry
  Species: Synthetic
  Promoter: SV40
  Cloning method: Gateway Cloning
  Sequencing primers: 5′ M13-fwd; 3′ M13-rev
Terms and licenses: Academic/Nonprofit Terms; Industry Terms: Not Available to Industry
How to cite: pMuLE ENTR SV40 mCherry L3-L2 was a gift from Ian Frew (Addgene plasmid # 62150 ; http://n2t.net/addgene:62150 ; RRID:Addgene_62150)
