[The description below was written by a language model from this plasmid's Addgene catalogue record and pLannotate feature annotations shown in this document.]
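Description:
pMuLE ENTR SV40 mCherry L3-L2 is a small (about 3.7 kb) Gateway entry plasmid from the MuLE (Multiple Lentiviral Expression) modular cloning system. It is not itself a lentiviral vector: the feature table shows no LTRs, packaging signal or other viral elements. It serves as a donor of one expression module that is transferred into a destination vector by MultiSite Gateway LR recombination. The record gives no named backbone, but the annotated parts are typical of a pENTR/pDONR-type plasmid. These include a high-copy ColE1/pUC-type origin, a kanamycin resistance gene (aph(3')-Ia) for selection in E. coli, and rrnB T1 and T2 terminators upstream of the cassette that shield it from read-through transcription. A T7 promoter lies beyond attL2, and short lacI and lacZα remnants appear to be leftover backbone sequence.

The payload lies between an attL3 site and an attL2 site. It consists of the SV40 enhancer and early promoter, followed by a short additional SV40 promoter fragment, driving the coding sequence of mCherry, a monomeric, rapidly maturing red fluorescent protein derived from Discosoma. No polyadenylation signal is annotated within the module. The L3-L2 flanks determine where the module sits in a multi-fragment assembly. attL2 marks the terminal position, so this cassette is placed last, downstream of other entry modules carrying matching att sites. In combinatorial MuLE assemblies it would typically supply a constitutively expressed red fluorescent marker for identifying or sorting transduced mammalian cells, alongside other elements contributed by the upstream modules.
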