Features (pLannotate 1.2.2; 12 found; start..end, strand, type, name):
     19..118     -  protein_bind   attL2: mutant version of attL; recombination site for the Gateway® LR reaction LR Clonase™
    149..167     -  promoter       T7 promoter: promoter for bacteriophage T7 RNA polymerase
    301..1110    +  CDS            KanR: aminoglycoside phosphotransferase; aph(3')-Ia; confers resistance to kanamycin in bacteria or G418 (Geneticin®) in eukaryotes
   1257..1845    +  rep_origin     ori: high-copy-number ColE1/pMB1/pBR322/pUC origin of replication
   2028..2120    +  CDS            lacI (fragment): lac repressor; lacI; The lac repressor binds to the lac operator to inhibit transcription in E. coli. This inhibition can be relieved by adding lactose or isopropyl-β-D-thiogalactopyranoside (IPTG).
   2175..2202    -  terminator     rrnB T2 terminator: transcription terminator T2 from the E. coli rrnB gene
   2334..2377    +  terminator     rrnB T1 terminator: Escherichia coli rrnB; transcription terminator T1 from the E. coli rrnB gene
   2424..2460    -  CDS            lacZα (fragment): LacZα fragment of β-galactosidase; lacZ fragment
   2477..2572    +  protein_bind   attL3: mutant version of attL; recombination site for the Gateway® LR reaction LR Clonase™
   2582..2911    +  promoter       SV40 promoter: SV40 enhancer and early promoter
   2936..2968    +  promoter       SV40 promoter (fragment): SV40 early promoter
   2978..3685    +  CDS            mCherry: mCherry is a basic (constitutively fluorescent) red fluorescent protein published in 2004, derived from Discosoma sp.. It is reported to be a very rapidly-maturing monomer with low acid sensitivity.
>Addgene plasmid #62150 | pMuLE ENTR SV40 mCherry L3-L2 | depositor full sequence | sequence record 101434 | Full Sequence
TCGAGCATGCATCTAGATACCCAGCTTTCTTGTACAAAGTTGGCATTATAAGAAAGCATTGCTTATCAAT
TTGTTGCAACGAACAGGTCACTATCAGTCAAAATAAAATCATTATTTGCCATCCAGCTGCAGGGCGGCCG
CGATATCCCCTATAGTGAGTCGTATTACATGGTCATAGCTGTTTCCTGGCAGCTCTGGCCCGTGTCTCAA
AATCTCTGATGTTACATTGCACAAGATAAAAATATATCATCATGAACAATAAAACTGTCTGCTTACATAA
ACAGTAATACAAGGGGTGTTATGAGCCATATTCAACGGGAAACGTCGAGGCCGCGATTAAATTCCAACAT
GGATGCTGATTTATATGGGTATAAATGGGCTCGCGATAATGTCGGGCAATCAGGTGCGACAATCTATCGC
TTGTATGGGAAGCCCGATGCGCCAGAGTTGTTTCTGAAACATGGCAAAGGTAGCGTTGCCAATGATGTTA
CAGATGAGATGGTCAGACTAAACTGGCTGACGGAATTTATGCCTCTTCCGACCATCAAGCATTTTATCCG
TACTCCTGATGATGCATGGTTACTCACCACTGCGATCCCCGGAAAAACAGCATTCCAGGTATTAGAAGAA
TATCCTGATTCAGGTGAAAATATTGTTGATGCGCTGGCAGTGTTCCTGCGCCGGTTGCATTCGATTCCTG
TTTGTAATTGTCCTTTTAACAGCGATCGCGTATTTCGTCTCGCTCAGGCGCAATCACGAATGAATAACGG
TTTGGTTGATGCGAGTGATTTTGATGACGAGCGTAATGGCTGGCCTGTTGAACAAGTCTGGAAAGAAATG
CATAAACTTTTGCCATTCTCACCGGATTCAGTCGTCACTCATGGTGATTTCTCACTTGATAACCTTATTT
TTGACGAGGGGAAATTAATAGGTTGTATTGATGTTGGACGAGTCGGAATCGCAGACCGATACCAGGATCT
TGCCATCCTATGGAACTGCCTCGGTGAGTTTTCTCCTTCATTACAGAAACGGCTTTTTCAAAAATATGGT
ATTGATAATCCTGATATGAATAAATTGCAGTTTCATTTGATGCTCGATGAGTTTTTCTAATCAGAATTGG
TTAATTGGTTGTAACACTGGCAGAGCATTACGCTGACTTGACGGGACGGCGCAAGCTCATGACCAAAATC
CCTTAACGTGAGTTACGCGTCGTTCCACTGAGCGTCAGACCCCGTAGAAAAGATCAAAGGATCTTCTTGA
GATCCTTTTTTTCTGCGCGTAATCTGCTGCTTGCAAACAAAAAAACCACCGCTACCAGCGGTGGTTTGTT
TGCCGGATCAAGAGCTACCAACTCTTTTTCCGAAGGTAACTGGCTTCAGCAGAGCGCAGATACCAAATAC
TGTTCTTCTAGTGTAGCCGTAGTTAGGCCACCACTTCAAGAACTCTGTAGCACCGCCTACATACCTCGCT
CTGCTAATCCTGTTACCAGTGGCTGCTGCCAGTGGCGATAAGTCGTGTCTTACCGGGTTGGACTCAAGAC
GATAGTTACCGGATAAGGCGCAGCGGTCGGGCTGAACGGGGGGTTCGTGCACACAGCCCAGCTTGGAGCG
AACGACCTACACCGAACTGAGATACCTACAGCGTGAGCTATGAGAAAGCGCCACGCTTCCCGAAGGGAGA
AAGGCGGACAGGTATCCGGTAAGCGGCAGGGTCGGAACAGGAGAGCGCACGAGGGAGCTTCCAGGGGGAA
ACGCCTGGTATCTTTATAGTCCTGTCGGGTTTCGCCACCTCTGACTTGAGCGTCGATTTTTGTGATGCTC
GTCAGGGGGGCGGAGCCTATGGAAAAACGCCAGCAACGCGGCCTTTTTACGGTTCCTGGCCTTTTGCTGG
CCTTTTGCTCACATGTTCTTTCCTGCGTTATCCCCTGATTCTGTGGATAACCGTATTACCGCCTTTGAGT
GAGCTGATACCGCTCGCCGCAGCCGAACGACCGAGCGCAGCGAGTCAGTGAGCGAGGAAGCGGAAGAGCG
CCCAATACGCAAACCGCCTCTCCCCGCGCGTTGGCCGATTCATTAATGCAGCTGGCACGACAGGTTTCCC
GACTGGAAAGCGGGCAGTGAGCGCAACGCAATTAATACGCGTACCGCTAGCCAGGAAGAGTTTGTAGAAA
CGCAAAAAGGCCATCCGTCAGGATGGCCTTCTGCTTAGTTTGATGCCTGGCAGTTTATGGCGGGCGTCCT
GCCCGCCACCCTCCGGGCCGTTGCTTCACAACGTTCAAATCCGCTCCCGGCGGATTTGTCCTACTCAGGA
GAGCGTTCACCGACAAACAACAGATAAAACGAAAGGCCCAGTCTTCCGACTGAGCCTTTCGTTTTATTTG
ATGCCTGGCAGTTCCCTACTCTCGCGTTAACGCTAGCATGGATGTTTTCCCAGTCACGACGTTGTAAAAC
GACGGCCAGTCTTAAGCTCGGGCCCCAAATAATGATTTTATTTTGACTGATAGTGACCTGTTCGTTGCAA
CAAATTGATGAGCAATGCTTTTTTATAATGCCAACTTTGTATAATAAAGTTGCTGTGGAATGTGTGTCAG
TTAGGGTGTGGAAAGTCCCCAGGCTCCCCAGCAGGCAGAAGTATGCAAAGCATGCATCTCAATTAGTCAG
CAACCAGGTGTGGAAAGTCCCCAGGCTCCCCAGCAGGCAGAAGTATGCAAAGCATGCATCTCAATTAGTC
AGCAACCATAGTCCCGCCCCTAACTCCGCCCATCCCGCCCCTAACTCCGCCCAGTTCCGCCCATTCTCCG
CCCCATGGCTGACTAATTTTTTTTATTTATGCAGAGGCCGAGGCCGCCTCGGCCTCTGAGCTATTCCAGA
AGTAGTGAGGAGGCTTTTTTGGAGGCCTAGGCTTTTGCAAAAAGCTTGGTACCGAGCTCGGATCCGGAGG
CTTTTTTGGAGGCCTAGGCTTTTGCAAAAAGCTTACCATGGTGAGCAAGGGCGAGGAGGATAACATGGCC
ATCATCAAGGAGTTCATGCGCTTCAAGGTGCACATGGAGGGCTCCGTGAACGGCCACGAGTTCGAGATCG
AGGGCGAGGGCGAGGGCCGCCCCTACGAGGGCACCCAGACCGCCAAGCTGAAGGTGACCAAGGGTGGCCC
CCTGCCCTTCGCCTGGGACATCCTGTCCCCTCAGTTCATGTACGGCTCCAAGGCCTACGTGAAGCACCCC
GCCGACATCCCCGACTACTTGAAGCTGTCCTTCCCCGAGGGCTTCAAGTGGGAGCGCGTGATGAACTTCG
AGGACGGCGGCGTGGTGACCGTGACCCAGGACTCCTCCCTGCAGGACGGCGAGTTCATCTACAAGGTGAA
GCTGCGCGGCACCAACTTCCCCTCCGACGGCCCCGTAATGCAGAAGAAGACCATGGGCTGGGAGGCCTCC
TCCGAGCGGATGTACCCCGAGGACGGCGCCCTGAAGGGCGAGATCAAGCAGAGGCTGAAGCTGAAGGACG
GCGGCCACTACGACGCTGAGGTCAAGACCACCTACAAGGCCAAGAAGCCCGTGCAGCTGCCCGGCGCCTA
CAACGTCAACATCAAGTTGGACATCACCTCCCACAACGAGGACTACACCATCGTGGAACAGTACGAACGC
GCCGAGGGCCGCCACTCCACCGGCGGCATGGACGAGCTGTACAAGTAAGTCGACAATCC
