>Addgene plasmid #62150 | pMuLE ENTR SV40 mCherry L3-L2 | addgene partial sequence | sequence record 103662 | M13-F20 5'-TGTAAAACGACGGCCAGT-3'
GACTGATAGTGACCTGTTCGTTGCAACAAATTGATGAGCAATGCTTTTTTATAATGCCAACTTTGTATAA
TAAAGTTGCTGTGGAATGTGTGTCAGTTAGGGTGTGGAAAGTCCCCAGGCTCCCCAGCAGGCAGAAGTAT
GCAAAGCATGCATCTCAATTAGTCAGCAACCAGGTGTGGAAAGTCCCCAGGCTCCCCAGCAGGCAGAAGT
ATGCAAAGCATGCATCTCAATTAGTCAGCAACCATAGTCCCGCCCCTAACTCCGCCCATCCCGCCCCTAA
CTCCGCCCAGTTCCGCCCATTCTCCGCCCCATGGCTGACTAATTTTTTTTATTTATGCAGAGGCCGAGGC
CGCCTCGGCCTCTGAGCTATTCCAGAAGTAGTGAGGAGGCTTTTTTGGAGGCCTAGGCTTTTGCAAAAAG
CTTGGTACCGAGCTCGGATCCGGAGGCTTTTTTGGAGGCCTAGGCTTTTGCAAAAAGCTTACCATGGTGA
GCAAGGGCGAGGAGGATAACATGGCCATCATCAAGGAGTTCATGCGCTTCAAGGTGCACATGGAGGGCTC
CGTGAACGGCCACGAGTTCGAGATCGAGGGCGAGGGCGAGGGCCGCCCCTACGAGGGCACCCAGACCGCC
AAGCTGAAGGTGACCAAGGGTGGCCCCCTGCCCTTCGCCTGGGACATCCTGTCCCCTCAGTTCATGTACG
GCT
