>Addgene plasmid #62150 | pMuLE ENTR SV40 mCherry L3-L2 | addgene partial sequence | sequence record 103664 | M13-Rev 5'-CAGGAAACAGCTATGACC-3'
TGCAGCTGGATGGCAAATAATGATTTTATTTTGACTGATAGTGACCTGTTCGTTGCAACAAATTGATAAG
CAATGCTTTCTTATAATGCCAACTTTGTACAAGAAAGCTGGGTATCTAGATGCATGCTCGAGGATTGTCG
ACTTACTTGTACAGCTCGTCCATGCCGCCGGTGGAGTGGCGGCCCTCGGCGCGTTCGTACTGTTCCACGA
TGGTGTAGTCCTCGTTGTGGGAGGTGATGTCCAACTTGATGTTGACGTTGTAGGCGCCGGGCAGCTGCAC
GGGCTTCTTGGCCTTGTAGGTGGTCTTGACCTCAGCGTCGTAGTGGCCGCCGTCCTTCAGCTTCAGCCTC
TGCTTGATCTCGCCCTTCAGGGCGCCGTCCTCGGGGTACATCCGCTCGGAGGAGGCCTCCCAGCCCATGG
TCTTCTTCTGCATTACGGGGCCGTCGGAGGGGAAGTTGGTGCCGCGCAGCTTCACCTTGTAGATGAACTC
GCCGTCCTGCAGGGAGGAGTCCTGGGTCACGGTCACCACGCCGCCGTCCTCGAAGTTCATCACGCGCTCC
CACTTGAAGCCCTCGGGGAAGGACAGCTTCAAGTAGTCGGGGATGTCGGCGGGGTGCTTCACGTAGGCCT
TGGAGCCGTACATGAACTGAGGGGACAGGATGTCCCAGGCG
